LOCUS       Exported 10730 bp ds-DNA circular SYN 12-MAY-2021
DEFINITION  Mammalian (inducible) protein expression, bicistronic expression of
            cytosolic mRuby2.
ACCESSION   .
VERSION     .
KEYWORDS    pHR-CMV-TetO2_3C-Twin-Strep_IRES-mRuby2
SOURCE      synthetic DNA construct
  ORGANISM  synthetic DNA construct
REFERENCE   1 (bases 1 to 10730)
  AUTHORS   Elegheert J, Behiels E, Bishop B, Scott S, Woolley RE, Griffiths SC,
            Byrne EFX, Chang VT, Stuart DI, Jones EY, Siebold C, Aricescu AR
  TITLE     Lentiviral transduction of mammalian cells for fast, scalable and
            high-level production of soluble and membrane proteins.
  JOURNAL   Nat Protoc. 2018 Nov 19. pii: 10.1038/s41596-018-0075-9. doi:
            10.1038/s41596-018-0075-9.
  PUBMED    30455477
REFERENCE   2 (bases 1 to 10730)
  AUTHORS   .
  TITLE     Direct Submission
  JOURNAL   Exported May 12, 2021 from SnapGene Server 1.1.58
            http://www.snapgene.com
FEATURES             Location/Qualifiers
     source          1..10730
                     /organism="synthetic DNA construct"
                     /mol_type="other DNA"
     promoter        complement(21..39)
                     /label=SP6 promoter
                     /note="promoter for bacteriophage SP6 RNA polymerase"
     primer_bind     complement(22..39)
                     /label=SP6
                     /note="SP6 promoter, forward primer"
     primer_bind     complement(329..348)
                     /label=pBRrevBam
                     /note="pBR322 vectors, tet region, downstream of BamHI,
                     reverse primer"
     primer_bind     complement(562..581)
                     /label=pRS-marker
                     /note="pRS vectors, use to sequence yeast selectable
                     marker"
     primer_bind     681..703
                     /label=pGEX 3'
                     /note="pGEX vectors, reverse primer"
     primer_bind     complement(741..759)
                     /label=pBRforEco
                     /note="pBR322 vectors, upsteam of EcoRI site, forward
                     primer"
     promoter        827..931
                     /gene="bla"
                     /label=AmpR promoter
     CDS             932..1792
                     /codon_start=1
                     /gene="bla"
                     /product="beta-lactamase"
                     /label=AmpR
                     /note="confers resistance to ampicillin, carbenicillin, and
                     related antibiotics"
                     /translation="MSIQHFRVALIPFFAAFCLPVFAHPETLVKVKDAEDQLGARVGYI
                     ELDLNSGKILESFRPEERFPMMSTFKVLLCGAVLSRIDAGQEQLGRRIHYSQNDLVEYS
                     PVTEKHLTDGMTVRELCSAAITMSDNTAANLLLTTIGGPKELTAFLHNMGDHVTRLDRW
                     EPELNEAIPNDERDTTMPVAMATTLRKLLTGELLTLASRQQLIDWMEADKVAGPLLRSA
                     LPAGWFIADKSGAGERGSRGIIAALGPDGKPSRIVVIYTTGSQATMDERNRQIAEIGAS
                     LIKHW"
     primer_bind     complement(1150..1169)
                     /label=Amp-R
                     /note="Ampicillin resistance gene, reverse primer"
     rep_origin      1963..2551
                     /direction=RIGHT
                     /label=ori
                     /note="high-copy-number ColE1/pMB1/pBR322/pUC origin of
                     replication"
     primer_bind     2452..2471
                     /label=pBR322ori-F
                     /note="pBR322 origin, forward primer"
     primer_bind     2705..2722
                     /label=L4440
                     /note="L4440 vector, forward primer"
     primer_bind     complement(2792..2812)
                     /label=pBABE 3'
                     /note="SV40 enhancer, reverse primer for pBABE vectors"
     promoter        2797..3126
                     /label=SV40 promoter
                     /note="SV40 enhancer and early promoter"
     rep_origin      2977..3112
                     /label=SV40 ori
                     /note="SV40 origin of replication"
     primer_bind     3039..3058
                     /label=SV40pro-F
                     /note="SV40 promoter/origin, forward primer"
     intron          4260..4325
                     /label=small t intron
                     /note="SV40 (simian virus 40) small t antigen intron"
     CDS             4455..4475
                     /codon_start=1
                     /product="nuclear localization signal of SV40 (simian virus
                     40) large T antigen"
                     /label=SV40 NLS
                     /translation="PKKKRKV"
     polyA_signal    4900..5034
                     /label=SV40 poly(A) signal
                     /note="SV40 polyadenylation signal"
     primer_bind     complement(4937..4956)
                     /label=SV40pA-R
                     /note="SV40 polyA, reverse primer"
     primer_bind     4991..5010
                     /label=EBV-rev
                     /note="SV40 polyA terminator, reverse primer"
     LTR             5202..5835
                     /label=3' LTR
                     /note="3' long terminal repeat (LTR) from HIV-1"
     misc_feature    5882..6007
                     /label=HIV-1 Psi
                     /note="packaging signal of human immunodeficiency virus
                     type 1"
     misc_feature    6504..6737
                     /label=RRE
                     /note="The Rev response element (RRE) of HIV-1 allows for
                     Rev-dependent mRNA export from the nucleus to the
                     cytoplasm."
     CDS             6922..6966
                     /codon_start=1
                     /product="antigenic peptide corresponding to amino acids
                     655 to 669 of the HIV envelope protein gp41 (Lutje Hulsik
                     et al., 2013)"
                     /label=gp41 peptide
                     /note="recognized by the 2H10 single-chain llama nanobody"
                     /translation="KNEQELLELDKWASL"
     misc_feature    7251..7368
                     /label=cPPT/CTS
                     /note="central polypurine tract and central termination
                     sequence of HIV-1"
     enhancer        7489..7868
                     /label=CMV enhancer
                     /note="human cytomegalovirus immediate early enhancer"
     promoter        7869..8072
                     /label=CMV promoter
                     /note="human cytomegalovirus (CMV) immediate early
                     promoter"
     primer_bind     8023..8043
                     /label=CMV-F
                     /note="Human CMV immediate early promoter, forward primer"
     protein_bind    8074..8092
                     /gene="tetO"
                     /label=tet operator
                     /bound_moiety="tetracycline repressor TetR"
                     /note="bacterial operator O2 for the tetR and tetA genes"
     protein_bind    8095..8113
                     /gene="tetO"
                     /label=tet operator
                     /bound_moiety="tetracycline repressor TetR"
                     /note="bacterial operator O2 for the tetR and tetA genes"
     regulatory      8177..8186
                     /regulatory_class="other"
                     /note="vertebrate consensus sequence for strong initiation
                     of translation (Kozak, 1987)"
     CDS             8294..8317
                     /codon_start=1
                     /product="recognition and cleavage site for human
                     rhinovirus 3C and PreScission proteases"
                     /label=HRV 3C site
                     /translation="LEVLFQGP"
     CDS             8330..8419
                     /codon_start=1
                     /product="two Strep-Tag(R)II moieties connected by a linker
                     for enhanced binding to Strep-Tactin(R), an engineered form
                     of streptavidin (Schmidt et al., 2013)"
                     /label=Twin-Strep-tag
                     /translation="SAWSHPQFEKGGGSGGGSGGSAWSHPQFEK"
     misc_feature    8434..9020
                     /label=IRES2
                     /note="internal ribosome entry site (IRES) of the
                     encephalomyocarditis virus (EMCV)"
     primer_bind     complement(8601..8618)
                     /label=IRES reverse
                     /note="IRES internal ribosome entry site, reverse primer.
                     Also called pCDH-rev"
     primer_bind     8828..8847
                     /label=IRES-F
                     /note="IRES internal ribosome entry site, forward primer"
     CDS             9021..9731
                     /codon_start=1
                     /product="monomeric red fluorescent protein derived from
                     mRuby, with improved photophysical properties (Lam et al.,
                     2012)"
                     /label=mRuby2
                     /translation="MVSKGEELIKENMRMKVVMEGSVNGHQFKCTGEGEGNPYMGTQTM
                     RIKVIEGGPLPFAFDILATSFMYGSRTFIKYPKGIPDFFKQSFPEGFTWERVTRYEDGG
                     VVTVMQDTSLEDGCLVYHVQVRGVNFPSNGPVMQKKTKGWEPNTEMMYPADGGLRGYTH
                     MALKVDGGGHLSCSFVTTYRSKKTVGNIKMPGIHAVDHRLERLEESDNEMFVVQREHAV
                     AKFAGLGGGMDELYK"
     misc_feature    9795..10383
                     /label=WPRE
                     /note="woodchuck hepatitis virus posttranscriptional
                     regulatory element"
     primer_bind     complement(9848..9868)
                     /label=WPRE-R
                     /note="WPRE, reverse primer"
     CDS             complement(10266..10277)
                     /codon_start=1
                     /product="Factor Xa recognition and cleavage site"
                     /label=Factor Xa site
                     /translation="IEGR"
     LTR             10493..10726
                     /label=3' LTR (Delta-U3)
                     /note="self-inactivating 3' long terminal repeat (LTR) from
                     HIV-1"
ORIGIN
        1 ctagaattaa ttccgtgtat tctatagtgt cacctaaatc gtatgtgtat gatacataag
       61 gttatgtatt aattgtagcc gcgttctaac gacaatatgt acaagcctaa ttgtgtagca
      121 tctggcttac tgaagcagac cctatcatct ctctcgtaaa ctgccgtcag agtcggtttg
      181 gttggacgaa ccttctgagt ttctggtaac gccgtcccgc acccggaaat ggtcagcgaa
      241 ccaatcagca gggtcatcgc tagccagatc ctctacgccg gacgcatcgt ggccggcatc
      301 accggcgcca caggtgcggt tgctggcgcc tatatcgccg acatcaccga tggggaagat
      361 cgggctcgcc acttcgggct catgagcgct tgtttcggcg tgggtatggt ggcaggcccc
      421 gtggccgggg gactgttggg cgccatctcc ttgcatgcac cattccttgc ggcggcggtg
      481 ctcaacggcc tcaacctact actgggctgc ttcctaatgc aggagtcgca taagggagag
      541 cgtcgaatgg tgcactctca gtacaatctg ctctgatgcc gcatagttaa gccagccccg
      601 acacccgcca acacccgctg acgcgccctg acgggcttgt ctgctcccgg catccgctta
      661 cagacaagct gtgaccgtct ccgggagctg catgtgtcag aggttttcac cgtcatcacc
      721 gaaacgcgcg agacgaaagg gcctcgtgat acgcctattt ttataggtta atgtcatgat
      781 aataatggtt tcttagacgt caggtggcac ttttcgggga aatgtgcgcg gaacccctat
      841 ttgtttattt ttctaaatac attcaaatat gtatccgctc atgagacaat aaccctgata
      901 aatgcttcaa taatattgaa aaaggaagag tatgagtatt caacatttcc gtgtcgccct
      961 tattcccttt tttgcggcat tttgccttcc tgtttttgct cacccagaaa cgctggtgaa
     1021 agtaaaagat gctgaagatc agttgggtgc acgagtgggt tacatcgaac tggatctcaa
     1081 cagcggtaag atccttgaga gttttcgccc cgaagaacgt tttccaatga tgagcacttt
     1141 taaagttctg ctatgtggcg cggtattatc ccgtattgac gccgggcaag agcaactcgg
     1201 tcgccgcata cactattctc agaatgactt ggttgagtac tcaccagtca cagaaaagca
     1261 tcttacggat ggcatgacag taagagaatt atgcagtgct gccataacca tgagtgataa
     1321 cactgcggcc aacttacttc tgacaacgat cggaggaccg aaggagctaa ccgctttttt
     1381 gcacaacatg ggggatcatg taactcgcct tgatcgttgg gaaccggagc tgaatgaagc
     1441 cataccaaac gacgagcgtg acaccacgat gcctgtagca atggcaacaa cgttgcgcaa
     1501 actattaact ggcgaactac ttactctagc ttcccggcaa caattaatag actggatgga
     1561 ggcggataaa gttgcaggac cacttctgcg ctcggccctt ccggctggct ggtttattgc
     1621 tgataaatct ggagccggtg agcgtgggtc tcgcggtatc attgcagcac tggggccaga
     1681 tggtaagccc tcccgtatcg tagttatcta cacgacgggg agtcaggcaa ctatggatga
     1741 acgaaataga cagatcgctg agataggtgc ctcactgatt aagcattggt aactgtcaga
     1801 ccaagtttac tcatatatac tttagattga tttaaaactt catttttaat ttaaaaggat
     1861 ctaggtgaag atcctttttg ataatctcat gaccaaaatc ccttaacgtg agttttcgtt
     1921 ccactgagcg tcagaccccg tagaaaagat caaaggatct tcttgagatc ctttttttct
     1981 gcgcgtaatc tgctgcttgc aaacaaaaaa accaccgcta ccagcggtgg tttgtttgcc
     2041 ggatcaagag ctaccaactc tttttccgaa ggtaactggc ttcagcagag cgcagatacc
     2101 aaatactgtt cttctagtgt agccgtagtt aggccaccac ttcaagaact ctgtagcacc
     2161 gcctacatac ctcgctctgc taatcctgtt accagtggct gctgccagtg gcgataagtc
     2221 gtgtcttacc gggttggact caagacgata gttaccggat aaggcgcagc ggtcgggctg
     2281 aacggggggt tcgtgcacac agcccagctt ggagcgaacg acctacaccg aactgagata
     2341 cctacagcgt gagctatgag aaagcgccac gcttcccgaa gggagaaagg cggacaggta
     2401 tccggtaagc ggcagggtcg gaacaggaga gcgcacgagg gagcttccag ggggaaacgc
     2461 ctggtatctt tatagtcctg tcgggtttcg ccacctctga cttgagcgtc gatttttgtg
     2521 atgctcgtca ggggggcgga gcctatggaa aaacgccagc aacgcggcct ttttacggtt
     2581 cctggccttt tgctggcctt ttgctcacat gttctttcct gcgttatccc ctgattctgt
     2641 ggataaccgt attaccgcct ttgagtgagc tgataccgct cgccgcagcc gaacgaccga
     2701 gcgcagcgag tcagtgagcg aggaagcgga agagcgccca atacgcaaac cgcctctccc
     2761 cgcgcgttgg ccgattcatt aatgcagctg tggaatgtgt gtcagttagg gtgtggaaag
     2821 tccccaggct ccccagcagg cagaagtatg caaagcatgc atctcaatta gtcagcaacc
     2881 aggtgtggaa agtccccagg ctccccagca ggcagaagta tgcaaagcat gcatctcaat
     2941 tagtcagcaa ccatagtccc gcccctaact ccgcccatcc cgcccctaac tccgcccagt
     3001 tccgcccatt ctccgcccca tggctgacta atttttttta tttatgcaga ggccgaggcc
     3061 gcctcggcct ctgagctatt ccagaagtag tgaggaggct tttttggagg cctaggcttt
     3121 tgcaaaaagc ttggacacaa gacaggcttg cgagatatgt ttgagaatac cactttatcc
     3181 cgcgtcaggg agaggcagtg cgtaaaaaga cgcggactca tgtgaaatac tggtttttag
     3241 tgcgccagat ctctataatc tcgcgcaacc tattttcccc tcgaacactt tttaagccgt
     3301 agataaacag gctgggacac ttcacatgag cgaaaaatac atcgtcacct gggacatgtt
     3361 gcagatccat gcacgtaaac tcgcaagccg actgatgcct tctgaacaat ggaaaggcat
     3421 tattgccgta agccgtggcg gtctgtaccg ggtgcgttac tggcgcgtga actgggtatt
     3481 cgtcatgtcg ataccgtttg tatttccagc tacgatcacg acaaccagcg cgagcttaaa
     3541 gtgctgaaac gcgcagaagg cgatggcgaa ggcttcatcg ttattgatga cctggtggat
     3601 tccggtggta ctgcggttgc gattcgtgaa atgtatccaa aagcgcactt tgtcaccatc
     3661 ttcgcaaaac cggctggtcg tccgctggtt gatgactatg ttgttgatat cccgcaagat
     3721 acctggattg aacagccgtg ggatatgggc gtcgtattcg tcccgccaat ctccggtcgc
     3781 taatcttttc aacgcctggc actgccgggc gttgttcttt ttaacttcag gcgggttaca
     3841 atagtttcca gtaagtattc tggaggctgc atccatgaca caggcaaacc tgagcgaaac
     3901 cctgttcaaa ccccgcttta aacatcctga aacctcgacg ctagtccgcc gctttaatca
     3961 cggcgcacaa ccgcctgtgc agtcggccct tgatggtaaa accatccctc actggtatcg
     4021 catgattaac cgtctgatgt ggatctggcg cggcattgac ccacgcgaaa tcctcgacgt
     4081 ccaggcacgt attgtgatga gcgatgccga acgtaccgac gatgatttat acgatacggt
     4141 gattggctac cgtggcggca actggattta tgagtgggcc ccggatcttt gtgaaggaac
     4201 cttacttctg tggtgtgaca taattggaca aactacctac agagatttaa agctctaagg
     4261 taaatataaa atttttaagt gtataatgtg ttaaactact gattctaatt gtttgtgtat
     4321 tttagattcc aacctatgga actgatgaat gggagcagtg gtggaatgcc tttaatgagg
     4381 aaaacctgtt ttgctcagaa gaaatgccat ctagtgatga tgaggctact gctgactctc
     4441 aacattctac tcctccaaaa aagaagagaa aggtagaaga ccccaaggac tttccttcag
     4501 aattgctaag ttttttgagt catgctgtgt ttagtaatag aactcttgct tgctttgcta
     4561 tttacaccac aaaggaaaaa gctgcactgc tatacaagaa aattatggaa aaatattctg
     4621 taacctttat aagtaggcat aacagttata atcataacat actgtttttt cttactccac
     4681 acaggcatag agtgtctgct attaataact atgctcaaaa attgtgtacc tttagctttt
     4741 taatttgtaa aggggttaat aaggaatatt tgatgtatag tgccttgact agagatcata
     4801 atcagccata ccacatttgt agaggtttta cttgctttaa aaaacctccc acacctcccc
     4861 ctgaacctga aacataaaat gaatgcaatt gttgttgtta acttgtttat tgcagcttat
     4921 aatggttaca aataaagcaa tagcatcaca aatttcacaa ataaagcatt tttttcactg
     4981 cattctagtt gtggtttgtc caaactcatc aatgtatctt atcatgtctg gatcaactgg
     5041 ataactcaag ctaaccaaaa tcatcccaaa cttcccaccc cataccctat taccactgcc
     5101 aattacctgt ggtttcattt actctaaacc tgtgattcct ctgaattatt ttcattttaa
     5161 agaaattgta tttgttaaat atgtactaca aacttagtag ttggaagggc taattcactc
     5221 ccaaagaaga caagatatcc ttgatctgtg gatctaccac acacaaggct acttccctga
     5281 ttagcagaac tacacaccag ggccaggggt cagatatcca ctgacctttg gatggtgcta
     5341 caagctagta ccagttgagc cagataaggt agaagaggcc aataaaggag agaacaccag
     5401 cttgttacac cctgtgagcc tgcatgggat ggatgacccg gagagagaag tgttagagtg
     5461 gaggtttgac agccgcctag catttcatca cgtggcccga gagctgcatc cggagtactt
     5521 caagaactgc tgatatcgag cttgctacaa gggactttcc gctggggact ttccagggag
     5581 gcgtggcctg ggcgggactg gggagtggcg agccctcaga tcctgcatat aagcagctgc
     5641 tttttgcctg tactgggtct ctctggttag accagatctg agcctgggag ctctctggct
     5701 aactagggaa cccactgctt aagcctcaat aaagcttgcc ttgagtgctt caagtagtgt
     5761 gtgcccgtct gttgtgtgac tctggtaact agagatccct cagacccttt tagtcagtgt
     5821 ggaaaatctc tagcagtggc gcccgaacag ggacttgaaa gcgaaaggga aaccagagga
     5881 gctctctcga cgcaggactc ggcttgctga agcgcgcacg gcaagaggcg aggggcggcg
     5941 actggtgagt acgccaaaaa ttttgactag cggaggctag aaggagagag atgggtgcga
     6001 gagcgtcagt attaagcggg ggagaattag atcgcgatgg gaaaaaattc ggttaaggcc
     6061 agggggaaag aaaaaatata aattaaaaca tatagtatgg gcaagcaggg agctagaacg
     6121 attcgcagtt aatcctggcc tgttagaaac atcagaaggc tgtagacaaa tactgggaca
     6181 gctacaacca tcccttcaga caggatcaga agaacttaga tcattatata atacagtagc
     6241 aaccctctat tgtgtgcatc aaaggataga gataaaagac accaaggaag ctttagacaa
     6301 gatagaggaa gagcaaaaca aaagtaagac caccgcacag caagcggccg gccgctgatc
     6361 ttcagacctg gaggaggaga tatgagggac aattggagaa gtgaattata taaatataaa
     6421 gtagtaaaaa ttgaaccatt aggagtagca cccaccaagg caaagagaag agtggtgcag
     6481 agagaaaaaa gagcagtggg aataggagct ttgttccttg ggttcttggg agcagcagga
     6541 agcactatgg gcgcagcgtc aatgacgctg acggtacagg ccagacaatt attgtctggt
     6601 atagtgcagc agcagaacaa tttgctgagg gctattgagg cgcaacagca tctgttgcaa
     6661 ctcacagtct ggggcatcaa gcagctccag gcaagaatcc tggctgtgga aagataccta
     6721 aaggatcaac agctcctggg gatttggggt tgctctggaa aactcatttg caccactgct
     6781 gtgccttgga atgctagttg gagtaataaa tctctggaac agatttggaa tcacacgacc
     6841 tggatggagt gggacagaga aattaacaat tacacaagct taatacactc cttaattgaa
     6901 gaatcgcaaa accagcaaga aaagaatgaa caagaattat tggaattaga taaatgggca
     6961 agtttgtgga attggtttaa cataacaaat tggctgtggt atataaaatt attcataatg
     7021 atagtaggag gcttggtagg tttaagaata gtttttgctg tactttctat agtgaataga
     7081 gttaggcagg gatattcacc attatcgttt cagacccacc tcccaacccc gaggggaccc
     7141 gacaggcccg aaggaataga agaagaaggt ggagagagag acagagacag atccattcga
     7201 ttagtgaacg gatctcgacg gtatcgccaa atggcagtat tcatccacaa ttttaaaaga
     7261 aaagggggga ttggggggta cagtgcaggg gaaagaatag tagacataat agcaacagac
     7321 atacaaacta aagaattaca aaaacaaatt acaaaaattc aaaattttcg ggtttattac
     7381 agggacagca gagatccagt ttggatcgat aagcttgata tcgaattgct gcagccccga
     7441 tagtcgacta catttatatt ggctcatgtc caatatgacc gccatgttga cattgattat
     7501 tgactagtta ttaatagtaa tcaattacgg ggtcattagt tcatagccca tatatggagt
     7561 tccgcgttac ataacttacg gtaaatggcc cgcctggctg accgcccaac gacccccgcc
     7621 cattgacgtc aataatgacg tatgttccca tagtaacgcc aatagggact ttccattgac
     7681 gtcaatgggt ggagtattta cggtaaactg cccacttggc agtacatcaa gtgtatcata
     7741 tgccaagtcc gccccctatt gacgtcaatg acggtaaatg gcccgcctgg cattatgccc
     7801 agtacatgac cttacgggac tttcctactt ggcagtacat ctacgtatta gtcatcgcta
     7861 ttaccatggt gatgcggttt tggcagtaca ccaatgggcg tggatagcgg tttgactcac
     7921 ggggatttcc aagtctccac cccattgacg tcaatgggag tttgttttgg caccaaaatc
     7981 aacgggactt tccaaaatgt cgtaataacc ccgccccgtt gacgcaaatg ggcggtaggc
     8041 gtgtacggtg ggaggtctat ataagcagag ctctccctat cagtgataga gatctcccta
     8101 tcagtgatag agatcgtcgt cgtgctcgtt tagtgaaccg tctgatctca acaagctgtc
     8161 tagagaattc aagcttgcca ccatgggtat ccttcccagc cctgggatgc ctgcgctgct
     8221 ctccctcgtg agccttctct ccgtgctgct gatgggttgc gtagctgaaa ccggtgcatc
     8281 tggaagtggt acccttgagg tgctgtttca gggaccagga ggtagtggat ctgcttggag
     8341 ccatccacag ttcgaaaaag gtggaggttc tggcggtgga tcaggtggaa gtgcatggtc
     8401 tcaccctcag tttgagaaat aatgactcga gcgcccctct ccctcccccc cccctaacgt
     8461 tactggccga agccgcttgg aataaggccg gtgtgcgttt gtctatatgt tattttccac
     8521 catattgccg tcttttggca atgtgagggc ccggaaacct ggccctgtct tcttgacgag
     8581 cattcctagg ggtctttccc ctctcgccaa aggaatgcaa ggtctgttga atgtcgtgaa
     8641 ggaagcagtt cctctggaag cttcttgaag acaaacaacg tctgtagcga ccctttgcag
     8701 gcagcggaac cccccacctg gcgacaggtg cctctgcggc caaaagccac gtgtataaga
     8761 tacacctgca aaggcggcac aaccccagtg ccacgttgtg agttggatag ttgtggaaag
     8821 agtcaaatgg ctctcctcaa gcgtattcaa caaggggctg aaggatgccc agaaggtaac
     8881 ccattgtatg ggatctgatc tggggcctcg gtacacatgc tttacatgtg tttagtcgag
     8941 gttaaaaaaa cgtctaggcc ccccgaacca cggggacgtg gttttccttt gaaaaacacg
     9001 atgataatat ggccacaacc atggtgtcta agggcgaaga gctgatcaag gaaaatatgc
     9061 gtatgaaggt ggtcatggaa ggttcggtca acggccacca attcaaatgc acaggtgaag
     9121 gagaaggcaa tccgtacatg ggaactcaaa ccatgaggat caaagtcatc gagggaggac
     9181 ccctgccatt tgcctttgac attcttgcca cgtcgttcat gtatggcagc cgtactttta
     9241 tcaagtaccc gaaaggcatt cctgatttct ttaaacagtc ctttcctgag ggttttactt
     9301 gggaaagagt tacgagatac gaagatggtg gagtcgtcac cgtcatgcag gacaccagcc
     9361 ttgaggatgg ctgtctcgtt taccacgtcc aagtcagagg ggtaaacttt ccctccaatg
     9421 gtcccgtgat gcagaagaag accaagggtt gggagcctaa tacagagatg atgtatccag
     9481 cagatggtgg tctgagggga tacactcata tggcactgaa agttgatggt ggtggccatc
     9541 tgtcttgctc tttcgtaaca acttacaggt caaaaaagac cgtcgggaac atcaagatgc
     9601 ccggtatcca tgccgttgat caccgcctgg aaaggttaga ggaaagtgac aatgaaatgt
     9661 tcgtagtaca acgcgaacac gcagttgcca agttcgccgg gcttggtggt gggatggacg
     9721 agctgtacaa gtaaagcggc cgcgactctt gagtcgagct gcaggcatgc aagcttgata
     9781 tcgtacgtat cgataatcaa cctctggatt acaaaatttg tgaaagattg actggtattc
     9841 ttaactatgt tgctcctttt acgctatgtg gatacgctgc tttaatgcct ttgtatcatg
     9901 ctattgcttc ccgtatggct ttcattttct cctccttgta taaatcctgg ttgctgtctc
     9961 tttatgagga gttgtggccc gttgtcaggc aacgtggcgt ggtgtgcact gtgtttgctg
    10021 acgcaacccc cactggttgg ggcattgcca ccacctgtca gctcctttcc gggactttcg
    10081 ctttccccct ccctattgcc acggcggaac tcatcgccgc ctgccttgcc cgctgctgga
    10141 caggggctcg gctgttgggc actgacaatt ccgtggtgtt gtcggggaaa tcatcgtcct
    10201 ttccttggct gctcgcctgt gttgccacct ggattctgcg cgggacgtcc ttctgctacg
    10261 tcccttcggc cctcaatcca gcggaccttc cttcccgcgg cctgctgccg gctctgcggc
    10321 ctcttccgcg tcttcgcctt cgccctcaga cgagtcggat ctccctttgg gccgcctccc
    10381 cgcatcgata ccgtcgtcca cgagggaatt aattcgagct ccgtaccttt aagaccaatg
    10441 acttacaagg cagctgtaga tcttagccac tttttaaaag aaaagggggg actggaaggg
    10501 ctaattcact cccaacgaag acaagatctg ctttttgctt gtactgggtc tctctggtta
    10561 gaccagatct gagcctggga gctctctggc taactaggga acccactgct taagcctcaa
    10621 taaagcttgc cttgagtgct tcaagtagtg tgtgcccgtc tgttgtgtga ctctggtaac
    10681 tagagatccc tcagaccctt ttagtcagtg tggaaaatct ctagcagcaa
//
